>Addgene plasmid #193536 | pIM42 | addgene full sequence | sequence record 384539 | Addgene NGS Result
AACAAAACCCATCGTACGGCCAAGGAAGTCTCCAATAACTGTGATCCACCACAAGCGCCAGGGTTTTCCC
AGTCACGACGTTGTAAAACGACGGCCAGTCATGCATAATCCGCACGCATCTGGAATAAGGAAGTGCCATT
CCGCCTGACCTCAAATAATGATTTTATTTTGACTGATAGTGACCTGTTCGTTGCAACAGATTGATGAGCA
ATGCTTTTTTATAATGCCAACTTTGTACAAAAAAGCAGGCTTCGAAGGAGATAGAACCATGAGCACCCAT
GGAGCAGAGCGGGTAGACAAAACATCTAGGGGTGCTGCTGCGGCTGCGGATATACAGAACAGCAGCGGTG
GCAATTTACGGTCCAAGCATTGGAAAGACTTCACGGTCATAACATGGGAGAGTGGAAAGGCGGTCGAAGC
AAAATGTAATCTCTGCGGAGCTCACCCGATCAAGTGCGGAAGCGGCAACGGGACATCAGTTTTGAGCAAT
CATCTCAAGAGTAAAGGTTGCATCAGGAAACGTAGAGGACCGCCAAACCCTTCAAGCACCGGTGATGATA
CTGAAATTGCGAGGCATATTGTTATTGGTGATTCAGACCCAGCTTTCTTGTACAAAGTTGGCATTATAAG
AAAGCATTGCTTATCAATTTGTTGCAACGAACAGGTCACTATCAGTCAAAATAAAATCATTATTTGAGGC
TAGGTGGAGGCTCAGTGATGATAAGTCTGCGATGGTGGATGCATGTGTCATGGTCATAGCTGTTTCCTGT
GTGAAATTGTTATCCGCTCAGAGGGCACAATCCTATTCCGCGCTATCCGACAATCTCCAAGACATTAGGT
GGAGTTCAGTTCGGCGTATGGCATATGTCGCTGGAAAGAACATGTGAGCAAAAGGCCAGCAAAAGGCCAG
GAACCGTAAAAAGGCCGCGTTGCTGGCGTTTTTCCATAGGCTCCGCCCCCCTGACGAGCATCACAAAAAT
CGACGCTCAAGTCAGAGGTGGCGAAACCCGACAGGACTATAAAGATACCAGGCGTTTCCCCCTGGAAGCT
CCCTCGTGCGCTCTCCTGTTCCGACCCTGCCGCTTACCGGATACCTGTCCGCCTTTCTCCCTTCGGGAAG
CGTGGCGCTTTCTCATAGCTCACGCTGTAGGTATCTCAGTTCGGTGTAGGTCGTTCGCTCCAAGCTGGGC
TGTGTGCACGAACCCCCCGTTCAGCCCGACCGCTGCGCCTTATCCGGTAACTATCGTCTTGAGTCCAACC
CGGTAAGACACGACTTATCGCCACTGGCAGCAGCCACTGGTAACAGGATTAGCAGAGCGAGGTATGTAGG
CGGTGCTACAGAGTTCTTGAAGTGGTGGCCTAACTACGGCTACACTAGAAGAACAGTATTTGGTATCTGC
GCTCTGCTGAAGCCAGTTACCTTCGGAAAAAGAGTTGGTAGCTCTTGATCCGGCAAACAAACCACCGCTG
GTAGCGGTGGTTTTTTTGTTTGCAAGCAGCAGATTACGCGCAGAAAAAAAGGATCTCAAGAAGATCCTTT
GATCTTTTCTACGGGGTCTGACGCTCTATTCAACAAAGCCGCCGTCCCGTCAAGTCAGCGTAAATGGGTA
GGGGGCTTCAAATCGTCCGCTCTGCCAGTGTTACAACCAATTAACAAATTCTGATTAGAAAAACTCATCG
AGCATCAAATGAAACTGCAATTTATTCATATCAGGATTATCAATACCATATTTTTGAAAAAGCCGTTTCT
GTAATGAAGGAGAAAACTCACCGAGGCAGTTCCATAGGATGGCAAGATCCTGGTATCGGTCTGCGATTCC
GACTCGTCCAACATCAATACAACCTATTAATTTCCCCTCGTCAAAAATAAGGTTATCAAGTGAGAAATCA
CCATGAGTGACGACTGAATCCGGTGAGAATGGCAAAAGCTTATGCATTTCTTTCCAGACTTGTTCAACAG
GCCAGCCATTACGCTCGTCATCAAAATCACTCGCATCAACCAAACCGTTATTCATTCGTGATTGCGCCTG
AGCGAGACGAAATACGCGATCGCTGTTAAAAGGACAATTACAAACAGGAATCGAATGCAACCGGCGCAGG
AACACTGCCAGCGCATCAACAATATTTTCACCTGAATCAGGATATTCTTCTAATACCTGGAATGCTGTTT
TCCCGGGGATCGCAGTGGTGAGTAACCATGCATCATCAGGAGTACGGATAAAATGCTTGATGGTCGGAAG
AGGCATAAATTCCGTCAGCCAGTTTAGTCTGACCATCTCATCTGTAACATCATTGGCAACGCTACCTTTG
CCATGTTTCAGAAACAACTCTGGCGCATCGGGCTTCCCATACAATCGATAGATTGTCGCACCTGATTGCC
CGACATTATCGCGAGCCCATTTATACCCATATAAATCAGCATCCATGTTGGAATTTAATCGCGGCCTCGA
GCAAGACGTTTCCCGTTGAATATGGCTCATAACACCCCTTGTATTACTGTTTATGTAAGCAGACAGTTTT
ATTGTTCATGATGATATATTTTTATCTTGTGCAATGTAACATCAGAGATTTTGAGACACAACGTGGCTTT
CCCCCGCCGCTCTAGAACTAGTGGATCCAAATAAAACGAAAGGCTCAGTCGAAAGACTGGGCCTTTCGTT
TTATCTGTTGTTTGTCGCATTATACGAGACGTCCAGGTTGGGATACCTGA
Features (pLannotate 1.2.2; 7 found; start..end, strand, type, name):
     56..99      -  CDS            lacZα (fragment): LacZα fragment of β-galactosidase; lacZ fragment
    152..251     +  protein_bind   attL1: mutant version of attL; recombination site for the Gateway® LR reaction LR Clonase™
    597..696     -  protein_bind   attL2: mutant version of attL; recombination site for the Gateway® LR reaction LR Clonase™
    941..1529    -  rep_origin     ori: high-copy-number ColE1/pMB1/pBR322/pUC origin of replication
   1665..2480    -  CDS            KanR: aminoglycoside phosphotransferase; aph(3')-Ia; confers resistance to kanamycin in bacteria or G418 (Geneticin®) in eukaryotes
   2596..2618    +  misc_feature   MCS (fragment): pBluescript multiple cloning site
   2618..2664    +  terminator     rrnB T1 terminator: transcription terminator T1 from the E. coli rrnB gene
