[The description below was written by a language model from this plasmid's Addgene catalogue record and pLannotate feature annotations shown in this document.]
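Description:
pIM42 is a small (about 2.7 kb) Gateway entry clone built on the pTWIST ENTRY backbone. It carries ID#58, one of a series of integrated domains (IDs) from plant NLR immune receptors. This domain comes from the Brachypodium gene model Bradi5g22162.1. The plasmid is propagated in E. coli at high copy from a ColE1/pUC-type origin of replication. Selection is with kanamycin, through an aph(3')-Ia aminoglycoside phosphotransferase gene (KanR).

The insert itself was not annotated by the feature-calling software. It lies in the roughly 350 bp interval between the attL1 and attL2 sites, which face each other and define the transferable cassette. These attL sites are the substrates for the Gateway LR Clonase reaction, so the ID#58 coding fragment can be moved directionally into any attR-containing destination vector. No promoter, tag or reporter is annotated for the insert, as expected for an entry clone; expression elements and fusion partners would come from the destination vector. The other annotated features are backbone remnants: a short lacZα fragment, a fragment of a pBluescript-type multiple cloning site, and an rrnB T1 transcription terminator, which in such backbones typically helps insulate the cassette from read-through transcription.

The clone belongs to an NLR integrated domain toolkit intended for identifying plant targets of pathogen effectors. Integrated domains are thought to mimic host proteins targeted by effectors, so individual IDs can be shuttled into assay vectors and tested against effectors for interaction. The record does not state which destination vectors or assays are used with this clone, nor what type of domain ID#58 encodes.
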