Addgene plasmid #193536: pIM42
Purpose: pENTRY clone for NLR Integrated Domain ID#58
Depositing lab: Nemo Peeters. Depositing organization: CNRS UMR 2594, INRA UMR 0441, Laboratoire des Interactions Plantes Micro-organismes (LIPM). Publication: An NLR integrated domain toolkit to identify plant pathogen effector targets. Landry D, Mila I, Sabbagh CRR, Zaffuto M, Pouzet C, Tremousaygue D, Dabos P, Deslandes L, Peeters N. Plant J. 2023 Sep;115(5):1443-1457. doi: 10.1111/tpj.16331. Epub 2023 Jul 24. PubMed 37248633.
Backbone
  Vector backbone: pTWIST ENTRY
  Vector type: pENTRY clone
Growth in bacteria
  Bacterial resistance: Kanamycin, 50 μg/mL
  Growth temperature: 37°C
  Growth strain: DH5alpha
  Copy number: High Copy
Gene/Insert
  Gene/Insert name: ID#58
  Species: Brachypodium (Bradi5g22162.1.p)
  Cloning method: Ligation Independent Cloning
  Sequencing primers: 5′ n/a
Terms and licenses: Academic/Nonprofit Terms; Industry Terms: Not Available to Industry
How to cite: pIM42 was a gift from Nemo Peeters (Addgene plasmid # 193536 ; http://n2t.net/addgene:193536 ; RRID:Addgene_193536)
