>Addgene plasmid #193536 | pIM42 | depositor partial sequence | sequence record 374713 | insert
TCGAAGGAGATAGAACCATGAGCACCCATGGAGCAGAGCGGGTAGACAAAACATCTAGGGGTGCTGCTGC
GGCTGCGGATATACAGAACAGCAGCGGTGGCAATTTACGGTCCAAGCATTGGAAAGACTTCACGGTCATA
ACATGGGAGAGTGGAAAGGCGGTCGAAGCAAAATGTAATCTCTGCGGAGCTCACCCGATCAAGTGCGGAA
GCGGCAACGGGACATCAGTTTTGAGCAATCATCTCAAGAGTAAAGGTTGCATCAGGAAACGTAGAGGACC
GCCAAACCCTTCAAGCACCGGTGATGATACTGAAATTGCGAGGCATATTGTTATTGGTGATTCAG
