>Addgene plasmid #193536 | pIM42 | depositor partial sequence | sequence record 374714 | pTwist+ENTR backbone
AACAAAACCCATCGTACGGCCAAGGAAGTCTCCAATAACTGTGATCCACCACAAGCGCCAGGGTTTTCCC
AGTCACGACGTTGTAAAACGACGGCCAGTCATGCATAATCCGCACGCATCTGGAATAAGGAAGTGCCATT
CCGCCTGACCTCAAATAATGATTTTATTTTGACTGATAGTGACCTGTTCGTTGCAACAGATTGATGAGCA
ATGCTTTTTTATAATGCCAACTTTGTACAAAAAAGCAGGCTNNNNNNNNNNNNNNNNNNNNNNNNNNNNN
NNNNNNNNNNNNNNNNNNNNNACCCAGCTTTCTTGTACAAAGTTGGCATTATAAGAAAGCATTGCTTATC
AATTTGTTGCAACGAACAGGTCACTATCAGTCAAAATAAAATCATTATTTGAGGCTAGGTGGAGGCTCAG
TGATGATAAGTCTGCGATGGTGGATGCATGTGTCATGGTCATAGCTGTTTCCTGTGTGAAATTGTTATCC
GCTCAGAGGGCACAATCCTATTCCGCGCTATCCGACAATCTCCAAGACATTAGGTGGAGTTCAGTTCGGC
GTATGGCATATGTCGCTGGAAAGAACATGTGAGCAAAAGGCCAGCAAAAGGCCAGGAACCGTAAAAAGGC
CGCGTTGCTGGCGTTTTTCCATAGGCTCCGCCCCCCTGACGAGCATCACAAAAATCGACGCTCAAGTCAG
AGGTGGCGAAACCCGACAGGACTATAAAGATACCAGGCGTTTCCCCCTGGAAGCTCCCTCGTGCGCTCTC
CTGTTCCGACCCTGCCGCTTACCGGATACCTGTCCGCCTTTCTCCCTTCGGGAAGCGTGGCGCTTTCTCA
TAGCTCACGCTGTAGGTATCTCAGTTCGGTGTAGGTCGTTCGCTCCAAGCTGGGCTGTGTGCACGAACCC
CCCGTTCAGCCCGACCGCTGCGCCTTATCCGGTAACTATCGTCTTGAGTCCAACCCGGTAAGACACGACT
TATCGCCACTGGCAGCAGCCACTGGTAACAGGATTAGCAGAGCGAGGTATGTAGGCGGTGCTACAGAGTT
CTTGAAGTGGTGGCCTAACTACGGCTACACTAGAAGAACAGTATTTGGTATCTGCGCTCTGCTGAAGCCA
GTTACCTTCGGAAAAAGAGTTGGTAGCTCTTGATCCGGCAAACAAACCACCGCTGGTAGCGGTGGTTTTT
TTGTTTGCAAGCAGCAGATTACGCGCAGAAAAAAAGGATCTCAAGAAGATCCTTTGATCTTTTCTACGGG
GTCTGACGCTCTATTCAACAAAGCCGCCGTCCCGTCAAGTCAGCGTAAATGGGTAGGGGGCTTCAAATCG
TCCGCTCTGCCAGTGTTACAACCAATTAACAAATTCTGATTAGAAAAACTCATCGAGCATCAAATGAAAC
TGCAATTTATTCATATCAGGATTATCAATACCATATTTTTGAAAAAGCCGTTTCTGTAATGAAGGAGAAA
ACTCACCGAGGCAGTTCCATAGGATGGCAAGATCCTGGTATCGGTCTGCGATTCCGACTCGTCCAACATC
AATACAACCTATTAATTTCCCCTCGTCAAAAATAAGGTTATCAAGTGAGAAATCACCATGAGTGACGACT
GAATCCGGTGAGAATGGCAAAAGCTTATGCATTTCTTTCCAGACTTGTTCAACAGGCCAGCCATTACGCT
CGTCATCAAAATCACTCGCATCAACCAAACCGTTATTCATTCGTGATTGCGCCTGAGCGAGACGAAATAC
GCGATCGCTGTTAAAAGGACAATTACAAACAGGAATCGAATGCAACCGGCGCAGGAACACTGCCAGCGCA
TCAACAATATTTTCACCTGAATCAGGATATTCTTCTAATACCTGGAATGCTGTTTTCCCGGGGATCGCAG
TGGTGAGTAACCATGCATCATCAGGAGTACGGATAAAATGCTTGATGGTCGGAAGAGGCATAAATTCCGT
CAGCCAGTTTAGTCTGACCATCTCATCTGTAACATCATTGGCAACGCTACCTTTGCCATGTTTCAGAAAC
AACTCTGGCGCATCGGGCTTCCCATACAATCGATAGATTGTCGCACCTGATTGCCCGACATTATCGCGAG
CCCATTTATACCCATATAAATCAGCATCCATGTTGGAATTTAATCGCGGCCTCGAGCAAGACGTTTCCCG
TTGAATATGGCTCATAACACCCCTTGTATTACTGTTTATGTAAGCAGACAGTTTTATTGTTCATGATGAT
ATATTTTTATCTTGTGCAATGTAACATCAGAGATTTTGAGACACAACGTGGCTTTCCCCCGCCGCTCTAG
AACTAGTGGATCCAAATAAAACGAAAGGCTCAGTCGAAAGACTGGGCCTTTCGTTTTATCTGTTGTTTGT
CGCATTATACGAGACGTCCAGGTTGGGATACCTGA
